>Addgene plasmid #1538 | L3502 | depositor full sequence | sequence record 148 | Author sequence
GAGCTCCACCGCGGTGGCGGCCGCTCTAGAACTAGTGGATCCACCGGTTCCATGGCTAGCCACGTGACGC
GTGGATCCCCCGGGCTGCAGGAATTCGATATCAAGCTTATCGATACCGTCGACCTCGAGGGGGGGCCCGG
TACGATATACTAACTAACAAGAATTATCTAATTTTTCAGGTACCGGTAGAAAAAATGAGTAAAGGAGAAG
AACTTTTCACTGGAGTTGTCCCAATTCTTGTTGAATTAGATGGTGATGTTAATGGGCACAAATTTTCTGT
CAGTGGAGAGGGTGAAGGTGATGCAACATACGGAAAACTTACCCTTAAATTTATTTGCACTACTGGAAAA
CTACCTGTTCCATGGGTAAGTTTAAACATATATATACTAACTAACCCTGATTATTTAAATTTTCAGCCAA
CACTTGTCACTACTCTCACTTATGGTGTTCAATGCTTCTCGAGATACCCAGATCATATGAAACAGCATGA
CTTTTTCAAGAGTGCCATGCCCGAAGGTTATGTACAGGAAAGAACTATATTTTTCAAAGATGACGGGAAC
TACAAGACACGTAAGTTTAAACAGTTCGGTACTAACTAACCATACATATTTAAATTTTCAGGTGCTGAAG
TCAAGTTTGAAGGTGATACCCTTGTTAATAGAATCGAGTTAAAAGGTATTGATTTTAAAGAAGATGGAAA
CATTCTTGGACACAAATTGGAATACAACTATAACTCACACAATGTATACATCATGGCAGACAAACAAAAG
AATGGAATCAAAGTTGTAAGTTTAAACATGATTTTACTAACTAACTAATCTGATTTAAATTTTCAGAACT
TCAAAATTAGACACAACATTGAAGATGGAAGCGTTCAACTAGCAGACCATTATCAACAAAATACTCCAAT
TGGCGATGGCCCTGTCCTTTTACCAGACAACCATTACCTGTCCACACAATCTGCCCTTTCGAAAGATCCC
AACGAAAAGAGAGACCACATGGTCCTTCTTGAGTTTGTAACAGCTGCTGGGATTACACATGGCATGGATG
AACTATACAAAGTAAGTTTTAACATTTAATCATACGAAATGAAAGAGCTCCACCGCGGTGGCGGCCGCTC
TAGAACTAGTGGATCCACCGGTTCCATGGCTAGCCACGTGACGCGTGGATCCCCCGGGCTGCAGGAATTC
GATATCAAGCTTATCGATACCGTCGACCTCGAGGGGGGGCCCGGTACCCAATTCGCCCTATAGTGAGTCG
TATTACGCGCGCTCACTGGCCGTCGTTTTACAACGTCGTGACTGGGAAAACCCTGGCGTTACCCAACTTA
ATCGCCTTGCAGCACATCCCCCTTTCGCCAGCTGGCGTAATAGCGAAGAGGCCCGCACCGATCGCCCTTC
CCAACAGTTGCGCAGCCTGAATGGCGAATGGG
[124 nt withheld, positions 1433-1556]
C
[91 nt withheld, positions 1558-1648]
A
[49 nt withheld, positions 1650-1698]
CCTTTGACGTTGGAGTCCACGTTCTTT
[37 nt withheld, positions 1726-1762]
ACCCTATCTCGGTCTATTCTTTTGATTTATAAGGGATTTTGCCGATTTCGGCCTATTGGTTAAAAAATGA
GCTGATTTAACAAAAATTTAACGCGAATTTTAACAAAATATTAACGCTTACAATTTAGGTGGCACTTTTC
GGGGAAATGTGCGCGGAACCCCTATTTGTTTATTTTTCTAAATACATTCAAATATGTATCCGCTCATGAG
ACAATAACCCTGATAAATGCTTCAATAATATTGAAAAAGGAAGAGTATGAGTATTCAACATTTCCGTGTC
GCCCTTATTCCCTTTTTTGCGGCATTTTGCCTTCCTGTTTTTGCTCACCCAGAAACGCTGGTGAAAGTAA
AAGATGCTGAAGATCAGTTGGGTGCACGAGTGGGTTACATCGAACTGGATCTCAACAGCGGTAAGATCCT
TGAGAGTTTTCGCCCCGAAGAACGTTTTCCAATGATGAGCACTTTTAAAGTTCTGCTATGTGGCGCGGTA
TTATCCCGTATTGACGCCGGGCAAGAGCAACTCGGTCGCCGCATACACTATTCTCAGAATGACTTGGTTG
AGTACTCACCAGTCACAGAAAAGCATCTTACGGATGGCATGACAGTAAGAGAATTATGCAGTGCTGCCAT
AACCATGAGTGATAACACTGCGGCCAACTTACTTCTGACAACGATCGGAGGACCGAAGGAGCTAACCGCT
TTTTTGCACAACATGGGGGATCATGTAACTCGCCTTGATCGTTGGGAACCGGAGCTGAATGAAGCCATAC
CAAACGACGAGCGTGACACCACGATGCCTGTAGCAATGGCAACAACGTTGCGCAAACTATTAACTGGCGA
ACTACTTACTCTAGCTTCCCGGCAACAATTAATAGACTGGATGGAGGCGGATAAAGTTGCAGGACCACTT
CTGCGCTCGGCCCTTCCGGCTGGCTGGTTTATTGCTGATAAATCTGGAGCCGGTGAGCGTGGGTCTCGCG
GTATCATTGCAGCACTGGGGCCAGATGGTAAGCCCTCCCGTATCGTAGTTATCTACACGACGGGGAGTCA
GGCAACTATGGATGAACGAAATAGACAGATCGCTGAGATAGGTGCCTCACTGATTAAGCATTGGTAACTG
TCAGACCAAGTTTACTCATATATACTTTAGATTGATTTAAAACTTCATTTTTAATTTAAAAGGATCTAGG
TGAAGATCCTTTTTGATAATCTCATGACCAAAATCCCTTAACGTGAGTTTTCGTTCCACTGAGCGTCAGA
CCCCGTAGAAAAGATCAAAGGATCTTCTTGAGATCCTTTTTTTCTGCGCGTAATCTGCTGCTTGCAAACA
AAAAAACCACCGCTACCAGCGGTGGTTTGTTTGCCGGATCAAGAGCTACCAACTCTTTTTCCGAAGGTAA
CTGGCTTCAGCAGAGCGCAGATACCAAATACTGTCCTTCTAGTGTAGCCGTAGTTAGGCCACCACTTCAA
GAACTCTGTAGCACCGCCTACATACCTCGCTCTGCTAATCCTGTTACCAGTGGCTGCTGCCAGTGGCGAT
AAGTCGTGTCTTACCGGGTTGGACTCAAGACGATAGTTACCGGATAAGGCGCAGCGGTCGGGCTGAACGG
GGGGTTCGTGCACACAGCCCAGCTTGGAGCGAACGACCTACACCGAACTGAGATACCTACAGCGTGAGCT
ATGAGAAAGCGCCACGCTTCCCGAAGGGAGAAAGGCGGACAGGTATCCGGTAAGCGGCAGGGTCGGAACA
GGAGAGCGCACGAGGGAGCTTCCAGGGGGAAACGCCTGGTATCTTTATAGTCCTGTCGGGTTTCGCCACC
TCTGACTTGAGCGTCGATTTTTGTGATGCTCGTCAGGGGGGCGGAGCCTATGGAAAAACGCCAGCAACGC
GGCCTTTTTACGGTTCCTGGCCTTTTGCTGGCCTTTTGCTCACATGTTCTTTCCTGCGTTATCCCCTGAT
TCTGTGGATAACCGTATTACCGCCTTTGAGTGAGCTGATACCGCTCGCCGCAGCCGAACGACCGAGCGCA
GCGAGTCAGTGAGCGAGGAAGCGGAAGAGCGCCCAATACGCAAACCGCCTCTCCCCGCGCGTTGGCCGAT
TCATTAATGCAGCTGGCACGACAGGTTTCCCGACTGGAAAGCGGGCAGTGAGCGCAACGCAATTAATGTG
AGTTAGCTCACTCATTAGGCACCCCAGGCTTTACACTTTATGCTTCCGGCTCGTATGTTGTGTGGAATTG
TGAGCGGATAACAATTTCACACAGGAAACAGCTATGACCATGATTACGCCAAGCGCGCAATTAACCCTCA
CTAAAGGGAACAAAAGCTG
Features (pLannotate 1.2.2; 16 found; start..end, strand, type, name):
      1..47      +  misc_feature   MCS (fragment): pBluescript multiple cloning site
     71..143     +  misc_feature   MCS (fragment): pBluescript multiple cloning site
    198..1061    +  CDS            EGFP: EGFP is a basic (constitutively fluorescent) green fluorescent protein published in 1996, derived from Aequorea victoria. It is reported to be a rapidly-maturing weak dimer with moderate acid sensitivity.
   1095..1141    +  misc_feature   MCS (fragment): pBluescript multiple cloning site
   1165..1238    +  misc_feature   MCS (fragment): pBluescript multiple cloning site
   1247..1265    -  promoter       T7 promoter: promoter for bacteriophage T7 RNA polymerase
   1273..1428    +  CDS            lacZα (fragment): LacZα fragment of β-galactosidase; lacZ fragment
   1433..1861    +  rep_origin     f1 ori (sequence partly withheld): f1 bacteriophage origin of replication; arrow indicates direction of (+) strand synthesis
   1914..2018    +  promoter       AmpR promoter: bla
   2019..2879    +  CDS            AmpR: β-lactamase; bla; confers resistance to ampicillin, carbenicillin, and related antibiotics
   3050..3638    +  rep_origin     ori: high-copy-number ColE1/pMB1/pBR322/pUC origin of replication
   3821..3913    +  CDS            lacI (fragment): lac repressor; lacI; The lac repressor binds to the lac operator to inhibit transcription in E. coli. This inhibition can be relieved by adding lactose or isopropyl-β-D-thiogalactopyranoside (IPTG).
   3926..3947    +  protein_bind   CAP binding site: CAP binding activates transcription in the presence of cAMP. E. coli catabolite activator protein
   3962..3992    +  promoter       lac promoter: promoter for the E. coli lac operon
   4000..4016    +  protein_bind   lac operator: The lac repressor binds to the lac operator to inhibit transcription in E. coli. This inhibition can be relieved by adding lactose or isopropyl-β-D-thiogalactopyranoside (IPTG). lac repressor encoded by lacI
   4061..4079    +  promoter       T3 promoter: promoter for bacteriophage T3 RNA polymerase
