[The description below was written by a language model from this plasmid's Addgene catalogue record and pLannotate feature annotations shown in this document.]
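Description:
L3502 (miniprep designation pPD114.24) is a 4,091 bp empty-backbone plasmid from the 1997 Fire Lab vector kit, catalogued as a worm expression vector for use in C. elegans. The record lists the parental backbone as unknown, but the annotated features are those of a pBluescript-type phagemid. They include a high-copy ColE1/pUC origin for propagation in E. coli, an ampicillin resistance gene (β-lactamase) with its own promoter, an f1 origin that allows single-stranded DNA production, and the lac promoter/operator region with a lacZα fragment. T3 and T7 phage promoters flank the cloning region.

The payload is a GFP coding cassette with no insert and, as far as the record shows, no worm promoter or 3' UTR; none is listed in the catalogue fields or detected in the feature table. The catalogue components indicate a GFP carrying the F64L and S65T substitutions, which brighten and red-shift excitation relative to wild-type GFP. That explains why the annotation software matched the region to EGFP. The coding sequence is interrupted by three synthetic introns (IVSR, IVSS, IVST), a common Fire vector design intended to improve transgene expression in worms. This is consistent with the annotated GFP span being longer than an uninterrupted GFP open reading frame.

Fragments of the pBluescript polylinker lie on both sides of the GFP segment. The cassette can therefore be excised by restriction digestion, or promoter and gene sequences can be placed upstream or downstream of it. The construct most plausibly serves as a source or building block for making GFP reporter and fusion constructs for C. elegans, though the record does not spell out a specific use beyond its role as an empty backbone.
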