Addgene plasmid #1538: L3502
Purpose: (Empty Backbone)
Depositing lab: Andrew Fire. Depositing organization: Carnegie Institution for Science.
Backbone
  Vector backbone: Unknown
  Backbone size (bp): 4091
  Vector type: Worm Expression
Growth in bacteria
  Bacterial resistance: Ampicillin, 100 μg/mL
  Growth temperature: 37°C
  Growth strain: DH5alpha
  Copy number: Unknown
Gene/Insert
  Gene/Insert name: None
  Tag / fusion protein: gfpN, IVSR, gfpF64L, gfpS65T, IVSS, IVST, gfpC, T7p, lacZN, OriF1>>, OriF1<<, T3p
  Cloning method: Restriction Enzyme
Terms and licenses: Academic/Nonprofit Terms; Industry Terms: Not Available to Industry
Depositor comments: See Fire Lab Vector Kit Documentation 1997. Fire Lab Miniprep Number pPD114.24, Ligation number L3502.
How to cite: L3502 was a gift from Andrew Fire (Addgene plasmid # 1538 ; http://n2t.net/addgene:1538 ; RRID:Addgene_1538)
