>Addgene plasmid #1538 | L3502 | addgene partial sequence | sequence record 16678 | 1538_m13reverse
CTAAAGGGACAAAAGCTGGAGCTCCACCGCGGTGGCGGCCGCTCTAGAACTAGNGGATCCACCGGTTCCA
TGGCTAGCCACGTGACGCGTGGATCCCCCGGGCTGCAGGAATTCGATATCAAGCTTATCGATACCGTCGA
CCTCGAGGGGGGGCCCGGTACGATATACTAACTAACAAGAATTATCTAATTTTTCAGGTACCGGTAGAAA
AAATGAGTAAAGGAGAAGAACTTTTCACTGGAGTTGTCCCAATTCTTGTTGAATTAGATGGTGATGTTAA
TGGGCACAAATTTTCTGTCAGTGGAGAGGGTGAAGGTGATGCAACATACGGAAAACTTACCCTTAAATTT
ATTTGCACTACTGGAAAACTACCTGTTCCATGGGTAAGTTTAAACATATATATACTAACTAACCCTGATT
ATTTAAATTTTCAGCCAACACTTGTCACTACTCTCACTTATGGTGTTCAATGCTTCTCGAGATACCCAGA
TCATATGAAACAGCATGACTTTTTCAAGAGTGCCATGCCCGAAGGTTATGTACAGGAAAGAACTATATTT
TTCAAAGATGACGGGAACTACAAGACACGTAAGTTTAAACAGTTCGGTACTAACTAACCATACATATTTA
AATTTTCAGGTGCTGAAGTCAAGTTTGAAGGTGATACCCTTGTTAATAGAATCGAGTTAAAAGGTATTGA
TTTTAAAGAAGATGGAAACATTCTTGGACACAAATTGGAATACAACTATAACTCACACAATGTATACATC
ATGGCAGACAAACAAAAGAATGGAATCAAAGTTGTAAGTTTAAACATGATTTTACTAACTAACTAATCTG
ATTTAAATTTTCAGAACTTCAAAATTAGACACAACATTGAAGATGGAAGCGTTCAACTAGCAGACCATTA
TCAACAAAATACTCCCAATTGGCGATGGCCCTGTCCTTTTACCAGACAACCATTACCTGTCCCCACAATC
TGCCCCTTTCGAANGATCCNACGAAAAAAAAAGACCACNTGGGTCCNTCTTGAGTTTGNAACNGCTGCTG
GGATTCCCNTGGCAGGGNGAACTNTCNAAGNAAGTTTTACTTTTATCNNACGAANGAAAAAGCNCCCCCC
NGGGGGGGCCCCCNAAATNAGGGANCCCCGGTTCCTGGCTAGCCCGGGACCGGGNATCCCCGGNCGCNGA
ATCCAATNAANNTACNANCCNCCCACCCNGGGGGGGCCGGANCCATTCCCCNNAANGGNCNAATCCCNNC
CCNGCCNCTTTTAAANGCGGGNGGNAACCGGGTTCCAANANNNTGGACAACCCTTTCCCGGGGAAAANAA
GCCCCCCNCCCCCCNTCCCNGAGGGAGNACCCNNNCCTNCCCGGGGGNNCCCC
